>Addgene plasmid #42501 | pSYN-PC5-003 | depositor full sequence | sequence record 57346 | pSYN-PC5-003 sequence 8280 bps
GACGGATCGGGAGATCTCCCGATCCCCTATGGTGCACTCTCAGTACAATCTGCTCTGATGCCGCATAGTT
AAGCCAGTATCTGCTCCCTGCTTGTGTGTTGGAGGTCGCTGAGTAGTGCGCGAGCAAAATTTAAGCTACA
ACAAGGCAAGGCTTGACCGACAATTGCATGAAGAATCTGCTTAGGGTTAGGCGTTTTGCGCTGCTTCGCG
ATGTACGGGCCAGATATACGCGTTGACATTGATTATTGACTAGTTATTAATAGTAATCAATTACGGGGTC
ATTAGTTCATAGCCCATATATGGAGTTCCGCGTTACATAACTTACGGTAAATGGCCCGCCTGGCTGACCG
CCCAACGACCCCCGCCCATTGACGTCAATAATGACGTATGTTCCCATAGTAACGCCAATAGGGACTTTCC
ATTGACGTCAATGGGTGGAGTATTTACGGTAAACTGCCCACTTGGCAGTACATCAAGTGTATCATATGCC
AAGTACGCCCCCTATTGACGTCAATGACGGTAAATGGCCCGCCTGGCATTATGCCCAGTACATGACCTTA
TGGGACTTTCCTACTTGGCAGTACATCTACGTATTAGTCATCGCTATTACCATGGTGATGCGGTTTTGGC
AGTACATCAATGGGCGTGGATAGCGGTTTGACTCACGGGGATTTCCAAGTCTCCACCCCATTGACGTCAA
TGGGAGTTTGTTTTGGCACCAAAATCAACGGGACTTTCCAAAATGTCGTAACAACTCCGCCCCATTGACG
CAAATGGGCGGTAGGCGTGTACGGTGGGAGGTCTATATAAGCAGAGCTCTCTGGCTAACTAGAGAACCCA
CTGCTTACTGGCTTATCGAAATTAATACGACTCACTATAGGGAGACCCAAGCTGGCTAGCGTTTAAACTT
AAGCCACCATGGGCTGGGGGAGCCGCTGCTGCTGCCCGGGACGTTTGGACCTGCTGTGCGTGCTGGCGCT
GCTCGGGGGCTGCCTGCTCCCCGTGTGTCGGACGCGCGTCTACACCAACCACTGGGCAGTCAAAATCGCC
GGGGGCTTCCCGGAGGCCAACCGTATCGCCAGCAAGTACGGATTCATCAACATAGGACAGATAGGGGCCC
TGAAGGACTACTACCACTTCTACCATAGCAGGACGATTAAAAGGTCAGTTATCTCGAGCAGAGGGACCCA
CAGTTTCATTTCAATGGAACCAAAGGTGGAATGGATCCAACAGCAAGTGGTAAAAAAGCGGACAAAGAGG
GATTATGACTTCAGTCGTGCCCAGTCTACCTATTTCAATGATCCCAAGTGGCCCAGTATGTGGTATATGC
ACTGCAGTGACAATACACATCCCTGCCAGTCTGACATGAATATCGAAGGAGCCTGGAAGAGAGGCTACAC
GGGAAAGAACATTGTGGTCACTATCCTGGATGACGGAATTGAGAGAACCCATCCAGATCTGATGCAAAAC
TACGATGCTCTGGCAAGTTGCGACGTGAATGGGAATGACTTGGACCCAATGCCTCGTTATGATGCAAGCA
ACGAGAACAAGCATGGGACTCGCTGTGCTGGAGAAGTGGCAGCCGCTGCAAACAATTCGCACTGCACAGT
CGGAATTGCTTTCAACGCCAAGATCGGAGGAGTGCGAATGCTGGACGGAGATGTCACGGACATGGTTGAA
GCAAAATCAGTTAGCTTCAACCCCCAGCACGTGCACATTTACAGCGCCAGCTGGGGCCCGGATGATGATG
GCAAGACTGTGGACGGACCAGCCCCCCTCACCCGGCAAGCCTTTGAAAACGGCGTTAGAATGGGGCGGAG
AGGCCTCGGCTCTGTGTTTGTTTGGGCATCTGGAAATGGTGGAAGGAGCAAAGACCACTGCTCCTGTGAT
GGCTACACCAACAGCATCTACACCATCTCCATCAGCAGCACTGCAGAAAGCGGAAAGAAACCTTGGTACC
TGGAAGAGTGTTCATCCACGCTGGCCACAACCTACAGCAGCGGGGAGTCCTACGATAAGAAAATCATCAC
TACAGATCTGAGGCAGCGTTGCACGGACAACCACACTGGGACGTCAGCCTCAGCCCCCATGGCTGCAGGC
ATCATTGCGCTGGCCCTGGAAGCCAATCCGTTTCTGACCTGGAGAGACGTACAGCATGTTATTGTCAGGA
CTTCCCGTGCGGGACATTTGAACGCTAATGACTGGAAAACCAATGCTGCTGGTTTTAAGGTGAGCCATCT
TTATGGATTTGGACTGATGGACGCAGAAGCCATGGTGATGGAGGCAGAGAAGTGGACCACCGTTCCCCGG
CAGCACGTGTGTGTGGAGAGCACAGACCGACAAATCAAGACAATCCGCCCTAACAGTGCAGTGCGCTCCA
TCTACAAAGCCTCAGGCTGCTCAGATAACCCCAACCGCCATGTCAACTACCTGGAGCACGTCGTTGTGCG
CATCACCATCACCCACCCCAGGAGAGGAGACCTGGCCATCTACCTGACCTCGCCCTCTGGAACTAGGTCT
CAGCTTTTGGCCAACAGGCTATTTGATCACTCCATGGAAGGATTCAAAAACTGGGAGTTCATGACCATTC
ATTGCTGGGGAGAAAGAGCTGCTGGTGACTGGGTCCTTGAAGTTTATGATACTCCCTCTCAGCTAAGGAA
CTTTAAGACTCCAGGTAAATTGAAAGAATGGTCTTTGGTCCTCTACGGCACCTCCGTGCAGCCATATTCA
CCAACCAATGAATTTCCGAAAGTGGAACGGTTCCGCTATAGCCGAGTTGAAGACCCCACAGACGACTATG
GCACAGAGGATTATGCAGGTCCCTGCGACCCTGAGTGCAGTGAGGTTGGCTGTGACGGGCCAGGACCAGA
CCACTGCAATGACTGTTTGCACTACTACTACAAGCTGAAAAACAATACCAGGATCTGTGTCTCCAGCTGC
CCCCCTGGCCACTACCACGCCGACAAGAAGCGCTGCAGGAAGTGTGCCCCCAACTGTGAGTCCTGCTTTG
GGAGCCATGGTGACCAATGCATGTCCTGCAAATATGGATACTTTCTGAATGAAGAAACCAACAGCTGTGT
TACTCACTGCCCTGATGGGTCATATCAGGATACCAAGAAAAATCTTTGCCGGAAATGCAGTGAAAACTGC
AAGACATGTACTGAATTCCATAACTGTACAGAATGTAGGGATGGGTTAAGCCTGCAGGGATCCCGGTGCT
CTGTCTCCTGTGAAGATGGACGGTATTTCAACGGCCAGGACTGCCAGCCCTGCCACCGCTTCTGCGCCAC
TTGTGCTGGGGCAGGAGCTGATGGGTGCATTAACTGCACAGAGGGCTACTTCATGGAGGATGGGAGATGC
GTGCAGAGCTGTAGTATCAGCTATTACTTTGACCACTCTTCAGAGAATGGATACAAATCCTGCAAAAAAT
GTGATATCAGTTGTTTGACGTGCAATGGCCCAGGATTCAAGAACTGTACAAGCTGCCCTAGTGGGTATCT
CTTAGACTTAGGAATGTGTCAAATGGGAGCCATTTGCAAGGATGCAACGGAAGAGTCCTGGGCGGAAGGA
GGCTTCTGTATGCTTGTGAAAAAGAACAATCTGTGCCAACGGAAGGTTCTTCAACAACTTTGCTGCAAAA
CATGTACATTTCAAGGCTGAGCGGCCGCTCGAGTCTAGAGGGCCCGTTTAAACCCGCTGATCAGCCTCGA
CTGTGCCTTCTAGTTGCCAGCCATCTGTTGTTTGCCCCTCCCCCGTGCCTTCCTTGACCCTGGAAGGTGC
CACTCCCACTGTCCTTTCCTAATAAAATGAGGAAATTGCATCGCATTGTCTGAGTAGGTGTCATTCTATT
CTGGGGGGTGGGGTGGGGCAGGACAGCAAGGGGGAGGATTGGGAAGACAATAGCAGGCATGCTGGGGATG
CGGTGGGCTCTATGGCTTCTGAGGCGGAAAGAACCAGCTGGGGCTCTAGGGGGTATCCCC
[124 nt withheld, positions 3981-4104]
C
[91 nt withheld, positions 4106-4196]
A
[49 nt withheld, positions 4198-4246]
CCTTTGACGTTGGAGTCCACGTTCTTT
[37 nt withheld, positions 4274-4310]
ACCCTATCTCGGTCTATTCTTTTGATTTATAAGGGATTTTGCCGATTTCGGCCTATTGGTTAAAAAATGA
GCTGATTTAACAAAAATTTAACGCGAATTAATTCTGTGGAATGTGTGTCAGTTAGGGTGTGGAAAGTCCC
CAGGCTCCCCAGCAGGCAGAAGTATGCAAAGCATGCATCTCAATTAGTCAGCAACCAGGTGTGGAAAGTC
CCCAGGCTCCCCAGCAGGCAGAAGTATGCAAAGCATGCATCTCAATTAGTCAGCAACCATAGTCCCGCCC
CTAACTCCGCCCATCCCGCCCCTAACTCCGCCCAGTTCCGCCCATTCTCCGCCCCATGGCTGACTAATTT
TTTTTATTTATGCAGAGGCCGAGGCCGCCTCTGCCTCTGAGCTATTCCAGAAGTAGTGAGGAGGCTTTTT
TGGAGGCCTAGGCTTTTGCAAAAAGCTCCCGGGAGCTTGTATATCCATTTTCGGATCTGATCAGCACGTG
ATGAAAAAGCCTGAACTCACCGCGACGTCTGTCGAGAAGTTTCTGATCGAAAAGTTCGACAGCGTCTCCG
ACCTGATGCAGCTCTCGGAGGGCGAAGAATCTCGTGCTTTCAGCTTCGATGTAGGAGGGCGTGGATATGT
CCTGCGGGTAAATAGCTGCGCCGATGGTTTCTACAAAGATCGTTATGTTTATCGGCACTTTGCATCGGCC
GCGCTCCCGATTCCGGAAGTGCTTGACATTGGGGAATTCAGCGAGAGCCTGACCTATTGCATCTCCCGCC
GTGCACAGGGTGTCACGTTGCAAGACCTGCCTGAAACCGAACTGCCCGCTGTTCTGCAGCCGGTCGCGGA
GGCCATGGATGCGATCGCTGCGGCCGATCTTAGCCAGACGAGCGGGTTCGGCCCATTCGGACCGCAAGGA
ATCGGTCAATACACTACATGGCGTGATTTCATATGCGCGATTGCTGATCCCCATGTGTATCACTGGCAAA
CTGTGATGGACGACACCGTCAGTGCGTCCGTCGCGCAGGCTCTCGATGAGCTGATGCTTTGGGCCGAGGA
CTGCCCCGAAGTCCGGCACCTCGTGCACGCGGATTTCGGCTCCAACAATGTCCTGACGGACAATGGCCGC
ATAACAGCGGTCATTGACTGGAGCGAGGCGATGTTCGGGGATTCCCAATACGAGGTCGCCAACATCTTCT
TCTGGAGGCCGTGGTTGGCTTGTATGGAGCAGCAGACGCGCTACTTCGAGCGGAGGCATCCGGAGCTTGC
AGGATCGCCGCGGCTCCGGGCGTATATGCTCCGCATTGGTCTTGACCAACTCTATCAGAGCTTGGTTGAC
GGCAATTTCGATGATGCAGCTTGGGCGCAGGGTCGATGCGACGCAATCGTCCGATCCGGAGCCGGGACTG
TCGGGCGTACACAAATCGCCCGCAGAAGCGCGGCCGTCTGGACCGATGGCTGTGTAGAAGTACTCGCCGA
TAGTGGAAACCGACGCCCCAGCACTCGTCCGAGGGCAAAGGAATAGCACGTGCTACGAGATTTCGATTCC
ACCGCCGCCTTCTATGAAAGGTTGGGCTTCGGAATCGTTTTCCGGGACGCCGGCTGGATGATCCTCCAGC
GCGGGGATCTCATGCTGGAGTTCTTCGCCCACCCCAACTTGTTTATTGCAGCTTATAATGGTTACAAATA
AAGCAATAGCATCACAAATTTCACAAATAAAGCATTTTTTTCACTGCATTCTAGTTGTGGTTTGTCCAAA
CTCATCAATGTATCTTATCATGTCTGTATACCGTCGACCTCTAGCTAGAGCTTGGCGTAATCATGGTCAT
AGCTGTTTCCTGTGTGAAATTGTTATCCGCTCACAATTCCACACAACATACGAGCCGGAAGCATAAAGTG
TAAAGCCTGGGGTGCCTAATGAGTGAGCTAACTCACATTAATTGCGTTGCGCTCACTGCCCGCTTTCCAG
TCGGGAAACCTGTCGTGCCAGCTGCATTAATGAATCGGCCAACGCGCGGGGAGAGGCGGTTTGCGTATTG
GGCGCTCTTCCGCTTCCTCGCTCACTGACTCGCTGCGCTCGGTCGTTCGGCTGCGGCGAGCGGTATCAGC
TCACTCAAAGGCGGTAATACGGTTATCCACAGAATCAGGGGATAACGCAGGAAAGAACATGTGAGCAAAA
GGCCAGCAAAAGGCCAGGAACCGTAAAAAGGCCGCGTTGCTGGCGTTTTTCCATAGGCTCCGCCCCCCTG
ACGAGCATCACAAAAATCGACGCTCAAGTCAGAGGTGGCGAAACCCGACAGGACTATAAAGATACCAGGC
GTTTCCCCCTGGAAGCTCCCTCGTGCGCTCTCCTGTTCCGACCCTGCCGCTTACCGGATACCTGTCCGCC
TTTCTCCCTTCGGGAAGCGTGGCGCTTTCTCATAGCTCACGCTGTAGGTATCTCAGTTCGGTGTAGGTCG
TTCGCTCCAAGCTGGGCTGTGTGCACGAACCCCCCGTTCAGCCCGACCGCTGCGCCTTATCCGGTAACTA
TCGTCTTGAGTCCAACCCGGTAAGACACGACTTATCGCCACTGGCAGCAGCCACTGGTAACAGGATTAGC
AGAGCGAGGTATGTAGGCGGTGCTACAGAGTTCTTGAAGTGGTGGCCTAACTACGGCTACACTAGAAGAA
CAGTATTTGGTATCTGCGCTCTGCTGAAGCCAGTTACCTTCGGAAAAAGAGTTGGTAGCTCTTGATCCGG
CAAACAAACCACCGCTGGTAGCGGTTTTTTTGTTTGCAAGCAGCAGATTACGCGCAGAAAAAAAGGATCT
CAAGAAGATCCTTTGATCTTTTCTACGGGGTCTGACGCTCAGTGGAACGAAAACTCACGTTAAGGGATTT
TGGTCATGAGATTATCAAAAAGGATCTTCACCTAGATCCTTTTAAATTAAAAATGAAGTTTTAAATCAAT
CTAAAGTATATATGAGTAAACTTGGTCTGACAGTTACCAATGCTTAATCAGTGAGGCACCTATCTCAGCG
ATCTGTCTATTTCGTTCATCCATAGTTGCCTGACTCCCCGTCGTGTAGATAACTACGATACGGGAGGGCT
TACCATCTGGCCCCAGTGCTGCAATGATACCGCGAGACCCACGCTCACCGGCTCCAGATTTATCAGCAAT
AAACCAGCCAGCCGGAAGGGCCGAGCGCAGAAGTGGTCCTGCAACTTTATCCGCCTCCATCCAGTCTATT
AATTGTTGCCGGGAAGCTAGAGTAAGTAGTTCGCCAGTTAATAGTTTGCGCAACGTTGTTGCCATTGCTA
CAGGCATCGTGGTGTCACGCTCGTCGTTTGGTATGGCTTCATTCAGCTCCGGTTCCCAACGATCAAGGCG
AGTTACATGATCCCCCATGTTGTGCAAAAAAGCGGTTAGCTCCTTCGGTCCTCCGATCGTTGTCAGAAGT
AAGTTGGCCGCAGTGTTATCACTCATGGTTATGGCAGCACTGCATAATTCTCTTACTGTCATGCCATCCG
TAAGATGCTTTTCTGTGACTGGTGAGTACTCAACCAAGTCATTCTGAGAATAGTGTATGCGGCGACCGAG
TTGCTCTTGCCCGGCGTCAATACGGGATAATACCGCGCCACATAGCAGAACTTTAAAAGTGCTCATCATT
GGAAAACGTTCTTCGGGGCGAAAACTCTCAAGGATCTTACCGCTGTTGAGATCCAGTTCGATGTAACCCA
CTCGTGCACCCAACTGATCTTCAGCATCTTTTACTTTCACCAGCGTTTCTGGGTGAGCAAAAACAGGAAG
GCAAAATGCCGCAAAAAAGGGAATAAGGGCGACACGGAAATGTTGAATACTCATACTCTTCCTTTTTCAA
TATTATTGAAGCATTTATCAGGGTTATTGTCTCATGAGCGGATACATATTTGAATGTATTTAGAAAAATA
AACAAATAGGGGTTCCGCGCACATTTCCCCGAAAAGTGCCACCTGACGTC
Features (pLannotate 1.2.2; 20 found; start..end, strand, type, name):
     28..80      -  misc_feature   bom (fragment): basis of mobility region from pBR322
    235..614     +  enhancer       CMV enhancer: human cytomegalovirus immediate early enhancer
    615..818     +  promoter       CMV promoter: human cytomegalovirus (CMV) immediate early promoter
    814..847     +  LTR            5' LTR (truncated) (fragment): truncated 5' long terminal repeat (LTR) from HIV-1
    863..881     +  promoter       T7 promoter: promoter for bacteriophage T7 RNA polymerase
    964..3657    +  CDS            Pcsk6: PCSK6_RAT - Also known as Pace4. Experimental evidence at protein level: Swiss-Prot protein existence level 1. Serine endoprotease that processes various proproteins by cleavage at paired basic amino acids, recognizing the RXXX[KR]R consensus motif. Likely functions in the constitutive secretory pathway, with unique restricted distribution in both neuroendocrine and non-neuroendocrine tissues. From Rattus norvegicus (Rat).
   3711..3935    +  polyA_signal   bGH poly(A) signal: bovine growth hormone polyadenylation signal
   3939..3960    +  promoter       SV40 promoter (fragment): SV40 enhancer and early promoter
   3981..4409    +  rep_origin     f1 ori (sequence partly withheld): f1 bacteriophage origin of replication; arrow indicates direction of (+) strand synthesis
   4423..4752    +  promoter       SV40 promoter: SV40 enhancer and early promoter
   4801..5826    +  CDS            HygR: aminoglycoside phosphotransferase from E. coli; aph(4)-Ia; confers resistance to hygromycin
   5836..5961    +  CDS            ble (fragment): BLE_KLEPN - Experimental evidence at protein level: Swiss-Prot protein existence level 1. Binding protein with a strong affinity to the bleomycin family of antibiotics. Binds to CL990; an antimitotic-antibiotic compound. From Klebsiella pneumoniae.
   5956..6077    +  polyA_signal   SV40 poly(A) signal: SV40 polyadenylation signal
   6150..6166    -  protein_bind   lac operator: The lac repressor binds to the lac operator to inhibit transcription in E. coli. This inhibition can be relieved by adding lactose or isopropyl-β-D-thiogalactopyranoside (IPTG). lac repressor encoded by lacI
   6174..6204    -  promoter       lac promoter: promoter for the E. coli lac operon
   6219..6240    -  protein_bind   CAP binding site: CAP binding activates transcription in the presence of cAMP. E. coli catabolite activator protein
   6253..6345    -  CDS            lacI (fragment): lac repressor; lacI; The lac repressor binds to the lac operator to inhibit transcription in E. coli. This inhibition can be relieved by adding lactose or isopropyl-β-D-thiogalactopyranoside (IPTG).
   6528..7113    -  rep_origin     ori: high-copy-number ColE1/pMB1/pBR322/pUC origin of replication
   7284..8144    -  CDS            AmpR: β-lactamase; bla; confers resistance to ampicillin, carbenicillin, and related antibiotics
   8145..8249    -  promoter       AmpR promoter: bla
