[The description below was written by a language model from this plasmid's Addgene catalogue record and pLannotate feature annotations shown in this document.]
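Description:
pSYN-PC5-003 is a mammalian expression plasmid built on the pcDNA3.1 backbone in its hygromycin-selectable form, with a total size of 8,280 bp. It carries the human proprotein convertase PC5 (gene symbol PCSK5, also called PC6 or SPC6) as a roughly 2.7 kb insert cloned between AflII and NotI sites, both of which are retained. In bacteria it replicates from a high-copy ColE1/pUC-type origin and is selected with ampicillin through the β-lactamase gene and its native promoter. An f1 origin is also present, allowing single-stranded DNA production.

The PC5 coding sequence is driven by the human cytomegalovirus immediate early enhancer and promoter and terminated by the bovine growth hormone polyadenylation signal. A T7 promoter upstream of the insert permits in vitro transcription or serves as a priming site. A separate cassette, made up of the SV40 early promoter, a hygromycin phosphotransferase gene and the SV40 polyadenylation signal, allows selection of stably transfected mammalian cells. The automated annotation labels the main open reading frame as rat Pcsk6 (PACE4). This most likely reflects a best match to a related family member, since the catalogue fields identify the insert as human PCSK5. Short hits to an HIV-1 LTR, ble, lacI and a second SV40 promoter are small fragments and are probably backbone remnants rather than functional elements.

PC5 is a serine endoprotease that cleaves proproteins at paired basic residues. The associated publication concerns characterization of a recombinant Factor VIII-Fc fusion protein, so the plasmid was plausibly used to supply processing activity in producer cells, although the record does not state its role explicitly.
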