Addgene plasmid #42501: pSYN-PC5-003
Depositing lab: Robert Peters. Depositing organization: Bioverativ. Publication: Biochemical and functional characterization of a recombinant monomeric Factor VIII-Fc fusion protein. Peters RT, Toby G, Lu Q, Liu T, Kulman JD, Low SC, Bitonti AJ, Pierce GF. J Thromb Haemost. 2012 Dec 4. doi: 10.1111/jth.12076. PubMed 23205847.
Backbone
  Vector backbone: pcDNA3.1
  Backbone manufacturer: Invitrogen
  Backbone size w/o insert (bp): 4700
  Total vector size (bp): 8280
  Modifications to backbone: none
  Vector type: Mammalian Expression
  Selectable markers: Hygromycin
Growth in bacteria
  Bacterial resistance: Ampicillin, 100 μg/mL
  Growth temperature: 37°C
  Growth strain: DH5alpha
  Copy number: High Copy
Gene/Insert
  Gene/Insert name: PC5
  Species: H. sapiens (human)
  Insert size (bp): 2739
  GenBank ID: NM_006200
  Entrez Gene: PCSK5 (a.k.a. PC5, PC6, PC6A, SPC6)
  Promoter: cmv
  Cloning method: Restriction Enzyme; 5′ cloning site AflII (not destroyed); 3′ cloning site NotI (not destroyed)
  Sequencing primers: 5′ GCGTTTAAACTTAAGCCACC; 3′ AACGGAAGGTTCTTCAACAA
Terms and licenses: Academic/Nonprofit Terms; Industry Terms: Not Available to Industry
How to cite: pSYN-PC5-003 was a gift from Robert Peters (Addgene plasmid # 42501 ; http://n2t.net/addgene:42501 ; RRID:Addgene_42501)
