>Addgene plasmid #42501 | pSYN-PC5-003 | addgene partial sequence | sequence record 60118 | CMV-F 5'-CGCAAATGGGCGGTAGGCGTG-3'
CTAGAGAACCCACTGCTTACTGGCTTATCGAAATTAATACGACTCACTATAGGGAGACCCAAGCTGGCTA
GCGTTTAAACTTAAGCCACCATGGGCTGGGGGAGCCGCTGCTGCTGCCCGGGACGTTTGGACCTGCTGTG
CGTGCTGGCGCTGCTCGGGGGCTGCCTGCTCCCCGTGTGTCGGACGCGCGTCTACACCAACCACTGGGCA
GTCAAAATCGCCGGGGGCTTCCCGGAGGCCAACCGTATCGCCAGCAAGTACGGATTCATCAACATAGGAC
AGATAGGGGCCCTGAAGGACTACTACCACTTCTACCATAGCAGGACGATTAAAAGGTCAGTTATCTCGAG
CAGAGGGACCCACAGTTTCATTTCAATGGAACCAAAGGTGGAATGGATCCAACAGCAAGTGGTAAAAAAG
CGGACAAAGAGGGATTATGACTTCAGTCGTGCCCAGTCTACCTATTTCAATGATCCCAAGTGGCCCAGTA
TGTGGTATATGCACTGCAGTGACAATACACATCCCTGCCAGTCTGACATGAATATCGAAGGAGCCTGGAA
GAGAGGCTACACGGGAAAGAACATTGTGGTCACTATCCTGGATGACGGAATTGAGAGAACCCATCCAGAT
CTGATGCAAAACTACGATGCTCTGGCAAGTTGCGACGTGAATGGGAATGACTTGGACCCAATGCCTCGTT
ATGATGCAAGCAACGAGAACAAGCATGGGACTCGCTGTGCTGGAGAAGTGGCAGCCGCTGCAAACAATTC
GCACTGCACAGTCGGAATTGCTTCACGCA
